>Addgene plasmid #143296 | TFORF1575 | addgene full sequence | sequence record 400300 | Addgene NGS Result
TTAATGTAGTCTTATGCAATACTCTTGTAGTCTTGCAACATGGTAACGATGAGTTAGCAACATGCCTTAC
AAGGAGAGAAAAAGCACCGTGCATGCCGATTGGTGGAAGTAAGGTGGTACGATCGTGCCTTATTAGGAAG
GCAACAGACGGGTCTGACATGGATTGGACGAACCACTGAATTGCCGCATTGCAGAGATATTGTATTTAAG
TGCCTAGCTCGATACATAAACGGGTCTCTCTGGTTAGACCAGATCTGAGCCTGGGAGCTCTCTGGCTAAC
TAGGGAACCCACTGCTTAAGCCTCAATAAAGCTTGCCTTGAGTGCTTCAAGTAGTGTGTGCCCGTCTGTT
GTGTGACTCTGGTAACTAGAGATCCCTCAGACCCTTTTAGTCAGTGTGGAAAATCTCTAGCAGTGGCGCC
CGAACAGGGACTTGAAAGCGAAAGGGAAACCAGAGGAGCTCTCTCGACGCAGGACTCGGCTTGCTGAAGC
GCGCACGGCAAGAGGCGAGGGGCGGCGACTGGTGAGTACGCCAAAAATTTTGACTAGCGGAGGCTAGAAG
GAGAGAGATGGGTGCGAGAGCGTCAGTATTAAGCGGGGGAGAATTAGATCGCGATGGGAAAAAATTCGGT
TAAGGCCAGGGGGAAAGAAAAAATATAAATTAAAACATATAGTATGGGCAAGCAGGGAGCTAGAACGATT
CGCAGTTAATCCTGGCCTGTTAGAAACATCAGAAGGCTGTAGACAAATACTGGGACAGCTACAACCATCC
CTTCAGACAGGATCAGAAGAACTTAGATCATTATATAATACAGTAGCAACCCTCTATTGTGTGCATCAAA
GGATAGAGATAAAAGACACCAAGGAAGCTTTAGACAAGATAGAGGAAGAGCAAAACAAAAGTAAGACCAC
CGCACAGCAAGCGGCCGCTGATCTTCAGACCTGGAGGAGGAGATATGAGGGACAATTGGAGAAGTGAATT
ATATAAATATAAAGTAGTAAAAATTGAACCATTAGGAGTAGCACCCACCAAGGCAAAGAGAAGAGTGGTG
CAGAGAGAAAAAAGAGCAGTGGGAATAGGAGCTTTGTTCCTTGGGTTCTTGGGAGCAGCAGGAAGCACTA
TGGGCGCAGCGTCAATGACGCTGACGGTACAGGCCAGACAATTATTGTCTGGTATAGTGCAGCAGCAGAA
CAATTTGCTGAGGGCTATTGAGGCGCAACAGCATCTGTTGCAACTCACAGTCTGGGGCATCAAGCAGCTC
CAGGCAAGAATCCTGGCTGTGGAAAGATACCTAAAGGATCAACAGCTCCTGGGGATTTGGGGTTGCTCTG
GAAAACTCATTTGCACCACTGCTGTGCCTTGGAATGCTAGTTGGAGTAATAAATCTCTGGAACAGATTTG
GAATCACACGACCTGGATGGAGTGGGACAGAGAAATTAACAATTACACAAGCTTAATACACTCCTTAATT
GAAGAATCGCAAAACCAGCAAGAAAAGAATGAACAAGAATTATTGGAATTAGATAAATGGGCAAGTTTGT
GGAATTGGTTTAACATAACAAATTGGCTGTGGTATATAAAATTATTCATAATGATAGTAGGAGGCTTGGT
AGGTTTAAGAATAGTTTTTGCTGTACTTTCTATAGTGAATAGAGTTAGGCAGGGATATTCACCATTATCG
TTTCAGACCCACCTCCCAACCCCGAGGGGACCCATGCATTGCATCTCAATTAGTCAGCAACCAGGTGTGG
AAAGTCCCCAGGCTCCCCAGCAGGCAGAAGTATGCAAAGCATGCGTCTCAATTAGTCAGCAACCATAGTC
CCGCCCCTAACTCCGCCCATCCCGCCCCTAACTCCGCCCAGTTCCGCCCATTCTCCGCCCCATGGCTGAC
TAATTTTTTTTATTTATGCAGAGGCCGAGGCCGCCTCGGCCTCTGAGCTATTCCAGAAGTAGTGAGGAGG
CTTTTTTGGAGGCCTAGGCTTTTGCAAAAAGCTTTCTAGAGGTACCACCGGAGCTTACCATGACCGAGTA
CAAGCCCACGGTGCGCCTCGCCACCCGCGACGACGTCCCCAGGGCCGTACGCACCCTCGCCGCCGCGTTC
GCCGACTACCCCGCCACGCGCCACACCGTCGATCCGGACCGCCACATCGAGCGGGTCACCGAGCTGCAAG
AACTCTTCCTCACGCGCGTCGGGCTCGACATCGGCAAGGTGTGGGTCGCGGACGACGGCGCCGCCGTGGC
GGTCTGGACCACGCCGGAGAGCGTCGAAGCGGGGGCGGTGTTCGCCGAGATCGGCCCGCGCATGGCCGAG
TTGAGCGGTTCCCGGCTGGCCGCGCAGCAACAGATGGAAGGCCTCCTGGCGCCGCACCGGCCCAAGGAGC
CCGCGTGGTTCCTGGCCACCGTCGGCGTCTCGCCCGACCACCAGGGCAAGGGTCTGGGCAGCGCCGTCGT
GCTCCCCGGAGTGGAGGCGGCCGAGCGCGCCGGGGTGCCCGCCTTCCTGGAGACCTCCGCGCCCCGCAAC
CTCCCCTTCTACGAGCGGCTCGGCTTCACCGTCACCGCCGACGTCGAGGTGCCCGAAGGACCGCGCACCT
GGTGCATGACCCGCAAGCCCGGTGCCAGTTAACGAATTCTAGATCTTGAGACAAATGGCAGTATTCATCC
ACAATTTTAAAAGAAAAGGGGGGATTGGGGGGTACAGTGCAGGGGAAAGAATAGTAGACATAATAGCAAC
AGACATACAAACTAAAGAATTACAAAAACAAATTACAAAAATTCAAAATTTTCGGGTTTATTACAGGGAC
AGCAGAGATCCACTTTGGCGCCGGCTCGAGGCCTGCAGGTGCAAAGATGGATAAAGTTTTAAACAGAGAG
GAATCTTTGCAGCTAATGGACCTTCTAGGTCTTGAAAGGAGTGGGAATTGGCTCCGGTGCCCGTCAGTGG
GCAGAGCGCACATCGCCCACAGTCCCCGAGAAGTTGGGGGGAGGGGTCGGCAATTGAACCGGTGCCTAGA
GAAGGTGGCGCGGGGTAAACTGGGAAAGTGATGTCGTGTACTGGCTCCGCCTTTTTCCCGAGGGTGGGGG
AGAACCGTATATAAGTGCAGTAGTCGCCGTGAACGTTCTTTTTCGCAACGGGTTTGCCGCCAGAACACAG
GTAAGTGCCGTGTGTGGTTCCCGCGGGCCTGGCCTCTTTACGGGTTATGGCCCTTGCGTGCCTTGAATTA
CTTCCACCTGGCTGCAGTACGTGATTCTTGATCCCGAGCTTCGGGTTGGAAGTGGGTGGGAGAGTTCGAG
GCCTTGCGCTTAAGGAGCCCCTTCGCCTCGTGCTTGAGTTGAGGCCTGGCCTGGGCGCTGGGGCCGCCGC
GTGCGAATCTGGTGGCACCTTCGCGCCTGTCTCGCTGCTTTCGATAAGTCTCTAGCCATTTAAAATTTTT
GATGACCTGCTGCGACGCTTTTTTTCTGGCAAGATAGTCTTGTAAATGCGGGCCAAGATCTGCACACTGG
TATTTCGGTTTTTGGGGCCGCGGGCGGCGACGGGGCCCGTGCGTCCCAGCGCACATGTTCGGCGAGGCGG
GGCCTGCGAGCGCGGCCACCGAGAATCGGACGGGGGTAGTCTCAAGCTGGCCGGCCTGCTCTGGTGCCTG
GCCTCGCGCCGCCGTGTATCGCCCCGCCCTGGGCGGCAAGGCTGGCCCGGTCGGCACCAGTTGCGTGAGC
GGAAAGATGGCCGCTTCCCGGCCCTGCTGCAGGGAGCTCAAAATGGAGGACGCGGCGCTCGGGAGAGCGG
GCGGGTGAGTCACCCACACAAAGGAAAAGGGCCTTTCCGTCCTCAGCCGTCGCTTCATGTGACTCCACGG
AGTACCGGGCGCCGTCCAGGCACCTCGATTAGTTCTCGAGCTTTTGGAGTACGTCGTCTTTAGGTTGGGG
GGAGGGGTTTTATGCGATGGAGTTTCCCCACACTGAGTGGGTGGAGACTGAAGTTAGGCCAGCTTGGCAC
TTGATGTAATTCTCCTTGGAATTTGCCCTTTTTGAGTTTGGATCTTGGTTCATTCTCAAGCCTCAGACAG
TGGTTCAAAGTTTTTTTCTTCCATTTCAGGTGTCGTGAGGCTAGCACCGCCACCATGGCAGCTAAAATGG
AGATAACTTTAAGCTCCAACACTGAAGCTTCCTCCAAGCAAGAGAGACACATAATAGCCAAACTAGAAGA
GAAACGGGGCCCTCCTCTGCAAAAAAACTGCCCAGATCCTGAGCTCTGCCGCCAGAGCTTCAGACGCTTT
TGTTATCAAGAGGTGTCTGGACCCCAAGAGGCTCTCTCCCAGCTCCGACAGCTCTGCCGTCAGTGGTTGC
AACCCGAGCTGCACACCAAGGAGCAGATTTTGGAGCTTCTGGTGATGGAGCAGTTCCTGACCATCCTGCC
CCCGGAGATCCAGGCTCGGGTCAGGCATCGATGTCCAATGAGCAGCAAGGAGATTGTGACCCTCGTGGAA
GATTTTCACAGAGCATCCAAGAAACCAAAGCAGTGGGTGGCCGTTTGTATGCAGGGGCAAAAGGTGCTCT
TGGAGAAAACTGGATCTCAGCTTGGAGAACAGGAACTGCCAGACTTTCAACCGCAGACTCCTAGGAGAGA
TCTCAGGGAGAGCTCTCCAGCAGAGCCTTCCCAGGCAGGAGCTTATGACCGGCTGAGCCCCCATCATTGG
GAGAAATCCCCACTCCTCCAAGAACCAACCCCCAAATTGGCTGGGACAGAGGCCCCCAGAATGAGAAGTG
ACAACAAGGAAAATCCACAACAGGAAGGGGCTAAAGGAGCAAAGCCATGTGCAGTGTCAGCTGGCAGATC
CAAAGGGAATGGTCTGCAGAATCCTGAACCAAGAGGGGCAAATATGAGTGAACCTCGGTTGTCACGGAGG
CAGGTCAGCTCCCCAAATGCTCAAAAGCCATTTGCTCACTACCAGAGACATTGCAGGGTGGAATACATCA
GCAGCCCCCTAAAAAGCCACCCACTGAGAGAGCTAAAGAAAAGCAAAGGAGGTAAACGGAGTCTGAGCAA
CCGTTTGCAACATCTTGGTCACCAGCCCACCCGCTCAGCAAAGAAACCCTACAAATGTGATGACTGTGGG
AAAAGCTTCACGTGGAATTCAGAGCTGAAGAGACACAAGAGAGTCCACACAGGAGAGAGACCCTACACGT
GCGGAGAGTGTGGAAACTGCTTTGGGCGGCAGTCAACCCTGAAGCTGCACCAGAGGATCCACACTGGAGA
GAAGCCATACCAGTGTGGCCAGTGTGGGAAAAGCTTTCGCCAGAGCTCAAACCTTCACCAGCATCACCGA
CTTCACCATGGGGACTAGTAATGAACTAGTCCGTAACTTGAAAGTATTTCGATTTCTTGGCTTTATATAT
CTTGTGGAAAGGACGAACCATGGGACGGTCTTTCACGTGAACGCGTTAAGTCGACAATCAACCTCTGGAT
TACAAAATTTGTGAAAGATTGACTGGTATTCTTAACTATGTTGCTCCTTTTACGCTATGTGGATACGCTG
CTTTAATGCCTTTGTATCATGCTATTGCTTCCCGTATGGCTTTCATTTTCTCCTCCTTGTATAAATCCTG
GTTGCTGTCTCTTTATGAGGAGTTGTGGCCCGTTGTCAGGCAACGTGGCGTGGTGTGCACTGTGTTTGCT
GACGCAACCCCCACTGGTTGGGGCATTGCCACCACCTGTCAGCTCCTTTCCGGGACTTTCGCTTTCCCCC
TCCCTATTGCCACGGCGGAACTCATCGCCGCCTGCCTTGCCCGCTGCTGGACAGGGGCTCGGCTGTTGGG
CACTGACAATTCCGTGGTGTTGTCGGGGAAATCATCGTCCTTTCCTTGGCTGCTCGCCTGTGTTGCCACC
TGGATTCTGCGCGGGACGTCCTTCTGCTACGTCCCTTCGGCCCTCAATCCAGCGGACCTTCCTTCCCGCG
GCCTGCTGCCGGCTCTGCGGCCTCTTCCGCGTCTTCGCCTTCGCCCTCAGACGAGTCGGATCTCCCTTTG
GGCCGCCTCCCCGCGTCGACTTTAAGACCAATGACTTACAAGGCAGCTGTAGATCTTAGCCACTTTTTAA
AAGAAAAGGGGGGACTGGAAGGGCTAATTCACTCCCAACGAAGACAAGATCTGCTTTTTGCTTGTACTGG
GTCTCTCTGGTTAGACCAGATCTGAGCCTGGGAGCTCTCTGGCTAACTAGGGAACCCACTGCTTAAGCCT
CAATAAAGCTTGCCTTGAGTGCTTCAAGTAGTGTGTGCCCGTCTGTTGTGTGACTCTGGTAACTAGAGAT
CCCTCAGACCCTTTTAGTCAGTGTGGAAAATCTCTAGCAGTACGTATAGTAGTTCATGTCATCTTATTAT
TCAGTATTTATAACTTGCAAAGAAATGAATATCAGAGAGTGAGAGGAACTTGTTTATTGCAGCTTATAAT
GGTTACAAATAAAGCAATAGCATCACAAATTTCACAAATAAAGCATTTTTTTCACTGCATTCTAGTTGTG
GTTTGTCCAAACTCATCAATGTATCTTATCATGTCTGGCTCTAGCTATCCCGCCCCTAACTCCGCCCATC
CCGCCCCTAACTCCGCCCAGTTCCGCCCATTCTCCGCCCCATGGCTGACTAATTTTTTTTATTTATGCAG
AGGCCGAGGCCGCCTCGGCCTCTGAGCTATTCCAGAAGTAGTGAGGAGGCTTTTTTGGAGGCCTAGGGAC
GTACCCAATTCGCCCTATAGTGAGTCGTATTACGCGCGCTCACTGGCCGTCGTTTTACAACGTCGTGACT
GGGAAAACCCTGGCGTTACCCAACTTAATCGCCTTGCAGCACATCCCCCTTTCGCCAGCTGGCGTAATAG
CGAAGAGGCCCGCACCGATCGCCCTTCCCAACAGTTGCGCAGCCTGAATGGCGAATGGG
[124 nt withheld, positions 6920-7043]
C
[91 nt withheld, positions 7045-7135]
A
[49 nt withheld, positions 7137-7185]
CCTTTGACGTTGGAGTCCACGTTCTTT
[37 nt withheld, positions 7213-7249]
ACCCTATCTCGGTCTATTCTTTTGATTTATAAGGGATTTTGCCGATTTCGGCCTATTGGTTAAAAAATGA
GCTGATTTAACAAAAATTTAACGCGAATTTTAACAAAATATTAACGCTTACAATTTAGGTGGCACTTTTC
GGGGAAATGTGCGCGGAACCCCTATTTGTTTATTTTTCTAAATACATTCAAATATGTATCCGCTCATGAG
ACAATAACCCTGATAAATGCTTCAATAATATTGAAAAAGGAAGAGTATGAGTATTCAACATTTCCGTGTC
GCCCTTATTCCCTTTTTTGCGGCATTTTGCCTTCCTGTTTTTGCTCACCCAGAAACGCTGGTGAAAGTAA
AAGATGCTGAAGATCAGTTGGGTGCACGAGTGGGTTACATCGAACTGGATCTCAACAGCGGTAAGATCCT
TGAGAGTTTTCGCCCCGAAGAACGTTTTCCAATGATGAGCACTTTTAAAGTTCTGCTATGTGGCGCGGTA
TTATCCCGTATTGACGCCGGGCAAGAGCAACTCGGTCGCCGCATACACTATTCTCAGAATGACTTGGTTG
AGTACTCACCAGTCACAGAAAAGCATCTTACGGATGGCATGACAGTAAGAGAATTATGCAGTGCTGCCAT
AACCATGAGTGATAACACTGCGGCCAACTTACTTCTGACAACGATCGGAGGACCGAAGGAGCTAACCGCT
TTTTTGCACAACATGGGGGATCATGTAACTCGCCTTGATCGTTGGGAACCGGAGCTGAATGAAGCCATAC
CAAACGACGAGCGTGACACCACGATGCCTGTAGCAATGGCAACAACGTTGCGCAAACTATTAACTGGCGA
ACTACTTACTCTAGCTTCCCGGCAACAATTAATAGACTGGATGGAGGCGGATAAAGTTGCAGGACCACTT
CTGCGCTCGGCCCTTCCGGCTGGCTGGTTTATTGCTGATAAATCTGGAGCCGGTGAGCGTGGGTCTCGCG
GTATCATTGCAGCACTGGGGCCAGATGGTAAGCCCTCCCGTATCGTAGTTATCTACACGACGGGGAGTCA
GGCAACTATGGATGAACGAAATAGACAGATCGCTGAGATAGGTGCCTCACTGATTAAGCATTGGTAACTG
TCAGACCAAGTTTACTCATATATACTTTAGATTGATTTAAAACTTCATTTTTAATTTAAAAGGATCTAGG
TGAAGATCCTTTTTGATAATCTCATGACCAAAATCCCTTAACGTGAGTTTTCGTTCCACTGAGCGTCAGA
CCCCGTAGAAAAGATCAAAGGATCTTCTTGAGATCCTTTTTTTCTGCGCGTAATCTGCTGCTTGCAAACA
AAAAAACCACCGCTACCAGCGGTGGTTTGTTTGCCGGATCAAGAGCTACCAACTCTTTTTCCGAAGGTAA
CTGGCTTCAGCAGAGCGCAGATACCAAATACTGTTCTTCTAGTGTAGCCGTAGTTAGGCCACCACTTCAA
GAACTCTGTAGCACCGCCTACATACCTCGCTCTGCTAATCCTGTTACCAGTGGCTGCTGCCAGTGGCGAT
AAGTCGTGTCTTACCGGGTTGGACTCAAGACGATAGTTACCGGATAAGGCGCAGCGGTCGGGCTGAACGG
GGGGTTCGTGCACACAGCCCAGCTTGGAGCGAACGACCTACACCGAACTGAGATACCTACAGCGTGAGCT
ATGAGAAAGCGCCACGCTTCCCGAAGGGAGAAAGGCGGACAGGTATCCGGTAAGCGGCAGGGTCGGAACA
GGAGAGCGCACGAGGGAGCTTCCAGGGGGAAACGCCTGGTATCTTTATAGTCCTGTCGGGTTTCGCCACC
TCTGACTTGAGCGTCGATTTTTGTGATGCTCGTCAGGGGGGCGGAGCCTATGGAAAAACGCCAGCAACGC
GGCCTTTTTACGGTTCCTGGCCTTTTGCTGGCCTTTTGCTCACATGTTCTTTCCTGCGTTATCCCCTGAT
TCTGTGGATAACCGTATTACCGCCTTTGAGTGAGCTGATACCGCTCGCCGCAGCCGAACGACCGAGCGCA
GCGAGTCAGTGAGCGAGGAAGCGGAAGAGCGCCCAATACGCAAACCGCCTCTCCCCGCGCGTTGGCCGAT
TCATTAATGCAGCTGGCACGACAGGTTTCCCGACTGGAAAGCGGGCAGTGAGCGCAACGCAATTAATGTG
AGTTAGCTCACTCATTAGGCACCCCAGGCTTTACACTTTATGCTTCCGGCTCGTATGTTGTGTGGAATTG
TGAGCGGATAACAATTTCACACAGGAAACAGCTATGACCATGATTACGCCAAGCGCGCAATTAACCCTCA
CTAAAGGGAACAAAAGCTGGAGCTGCAAGC
Features (pLannotate 1.2.2; 31 found; start..end, strand, type, name):
      5..231     +  promoter       RSV promoter: Rous sarcoma virus enhancer/promoter
    232..412     +  LTR            5' LTR (truncated): truncated 5' long terminal repeat (LTR) from HIV-1
    459..584     +  misc_feature   HIV-1 Ψ: packaging signal of human immunodeficiency virus type 1
    568..931     +  CDS            HIV-1 gag (fragment): gag protein from human immunodeficiency virus 1; gag
   1077..1310    +  misc_feature   RRE: The Rev response element (RRE) of HIV-1 allows for Rev-dependent mRNA export from the nucleus to the cytoplasm.
   1687..1713    +  CDS            Rev (fragment): human immunodeficiency virus 1 (HIV-1) Rev protein; rev; enhances nuclear export of unspliced and incompletely spliced viral mRNAs
   1720..1743    +  promoter       SV40 promoter (fragment): SV40 early promoter
   1744..1815    +  promoter       SV40 promoter (fragment): SV40 enhancer and early promoter
   1839..1974    +  rep_origin     SV40 ori: SV40 origin of replication
   2020..2616    +  CDS            PuroR (fragment): puromycin N-acetyltransferase; pac from Streptomyces; confers resistance to puromycin
   2665..2782    +  misc_feature   cPPT/CTS: central polypurine tract and central termination sequence of HIV-1
   2847..2913    +  CDS            small t antigen (fragment): SV40 (simian virus 40) small t antigen
   2920..4098    +  promoter       EF-1α promoter: strong constitutive promoter for human elongation factor EF-1α
   4115..5164    +  CDS            ZNF174 (fragment): ZN174_HUMAN - Also known as ZSCAN8. Experimental evidence at protein level: Swiss-Prot protein existence level 1. Transcriptional repressor. From Homo sapiens (Human).
   5351..5404    +  promoter       U6 promoter (fragment): RNA polymerase III promoter for human U6 snRNA
   5446..6034    +  misc_feature   WPRE: woodchuck hepatitis virus posttranscriptional regulatory element
   6085..6104    +  misc_feature   cPPT/CTS (fragment): central polypurine tract and central termination sequence of HIV-1
   6106..6339    +  LTR            3' LTR (ΔU3): self-inactivating 3' long terminal repeat (LTR) from HIV-1
   6417..6538    +  polyA_signal   SV40 poly(A) signal: SV40 polyadenylation signal
   6578..6713    +  rep_origin     SV40 ori: SV40 origin of replication
   6734..6752    -  promoter       T7 promoter: promoter for bacteriophage T7 RNA polymerase
   6760..6915    +  CDS            lacZα (fragment): LacZα fragment of β-galactosidase; lacZ fragment
   6920..7348    +  rep_origin     f1 ori (sequence partly withheld): f1 bacteriophage origin of replication; arrow indicates direction of (+) strand synthesis
   7401..7505    +  promoter       AmpR promoter: bla
   7506..8366    +  CDS            AmpR: β-lactamase; bla; confers resistance to ampicillin, carbenicillin, and related antibiotics
   8537..9125    +  rep_origin     ori: high-copy-number ColE1/pMB1/pBR322/pUC origin of replication
   9308..9400    +  CDS            lacI (fragment): lac repressor; lacI; The lac repressor binds to the lac operator to inhibit transcription in E. coli. This inhibition can be relieved by adding lactose or isopropyl-β-D-thiogalactopyranoside (IPTG).
   9413..9434    +  protein_bind   CAP binding site: CAP binding activates transcription in the presence of cAMP. E. coli catabolite activator protein
   9449..9479    +  promoter       lac promoter: promoter for the E. coli lac operon
   9487..9503    +  protein_bind   lac operator: The lac repressor binds to the lac operator to inhibit transcription in E. coli. This inhibition can be relieved by adding lactose or isopropyl-β-D-thiogalactopyranoside (IPTG). lac repressor encoded by lacI
   9548..9566    +  promoter       T3 promoter: promoter for bacteriophage T3 RNA polymerase
