[The description below was written by a language model from this plasmid's Addgene catalogue record and pLannotate feature annotations shown in this document.]
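Description:
TFORF1575 is a lentiviral mammalian expression plasmid built on the pLX_TRC317 backbone from the Broad Institute Genetic Perturbation Platform. It carries the human zinc-finger transcription factor ZNF174 (also known as ZSCAN8), annotated as a transcriptional repressor. It belongs to a barcoded transcription factor ORF collection: each member pairs a synthesized ORF with a unique 24-bp barcode so that the overexpressed factor can be identified by sequencing in pooled screens. The barcode is not annotated as a separate feature in the table. In bacteria the roughly 9.6 kb plasmid is maintained through a high-copy ColE1/pUC-type origin and selected with ampicillin via the bla gene. An f1 origin and lac/T7/T3 promoter remnants from the cloning backbone are also present. The depositor warns that the plasmid can recombine, as LTR-containing vectors often do.

The viral cassette follows a third-generation, self-inactivating design. An RSV promoter drives a truncated HIV-1 5' LTR, followed by the Ψ packaging signal with a partial gag sequence, the Rev response element for Rev-dependent nuclear export of the genomic RNA, and a cPPT/CTS element. The cassette ends in a ΔU3 3' LTR and an SV40 polyadenylation signal. Within the transfer region, an SV40 early promoter/origin segment precedes the puromycin N-acetyltransferase gene, which allows selection of transduced cells. The strong constitutive EF-1α promoter drives the ZNF174 ORF. A WPRE downstream of the ORF enhances transcript stability and expression. The automated annotation matches ZNF174 over about 1.05 kb of the listed 1,325 bp insert, and a short U6 promoter fragment lies between the ORF and the WPRE. The construct is intended for making lentivirus for stable overexpression of ZNF174, individually or in pooled screens such as directed differentiation studies.
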