Addgene plasmid #143296: TFORF1575
Purpose: Lentiviral vector for overexpressing transcription factor ORFs with unique 24-bp barcodes. Barcodes facilitate identification of transcription factors in pooled screens.
Depositing lab: Feng Zhang. Depositing organization: Broad Institute. Publication: A transcription factor atlas of directed differentiation. Joung J, Ma S, Tay T, Geiger-Schuller KR, Kirchgatterer PC, Verdine VK, Guo B, Arias-Garcia MA, Allen WE, Singh A, Kuksenko O, Abudayyeh OO, Gootenberg JS, Fu Z, Macrae RK, Buenrostro JD, Regev A, Zhang F. Cell. 2023 Jan 5;186(1):209-229.e26. doi: 10.1016/j.cell.2022.11.026. PubMed 36608654.
Backbone
  Vector backbone: pLX_TRC317
  Backbone manufacturer: Broad Institute Genetic Perturbation Platform
  Backbone size w/o insert (bp): 8264
  Vector type: Mammalian Expression, Lentiviral
  Selectable markers: Puromycin
Growth in bacteria
  Bacterial resistance: Ampicillin, 100 μg/mL
  Growth temperature: 37°C
  Growth strain: NEB Stable
  Copy number: High Copy
Gene/Insert
  Gene/Insert name: ZNF174
  Species: H. sapiens (human)
  Insert size (bp): 1325
  Entrez Gene: ZNF174 (a.k.a. ZSCAN8)
  Promoter: EF1a
  Cloning method: Unknown
  Sequencing primers: 5′ GGGTGGAGACTGAAGTTAGGCCAG; 3′ CACATAGCGTAAAAGGAGCAACATAG
Terms and licenses: Academic/Nonprofit Terms; Industry Terms: Not Available to Industry
Depositor comments: NM_003450,ENST00000571936,ENST00000268655 . The transcription factor ORF portion of this plasmid was synthesized by Genewiz. Please test multiple small colonies in case of plasmid recombination. To make this collection available in a timely manner, a portion of this collection was not fully sequenced by Addgene. If an Addgene verified full plasmid sequence is not available, please contact us prior to placing an order to request the full sequence.
How to cite: TFORF1575 was a gift from Feng Zhang (Addgene plasmid # 143296 ; http://n2t.net/addgene:143296 ; RRID:Addgene_143296)
