>Addgene plasmid #143296 | TFORF1575 | depositor partial sequence | sequence record 282026 | Insert
ACCGCCACCATGGCAGCTAAAATGGAGATAACTTTAAGCTCCAACACTGAAGCTTCCTCCAAGCAAGAGA
GACACATAATAGCCAAACTAGAAGAGAAACGGGGCCCTCCTCTGCAAAAAAACTGCCCAGATCCTGAGCT
CTGCCGCCAGAGCTTCAGACGCTTTTGTTATCAAGAGGTGTCTGGACCCCAAGAGGCTCTCTCCCAGCTC
CGACAGCTCTGCCGTCAGTGGTTGCAACCCGAGCTGCACACCAAGGAGCAGATTTTGGAGCTTCTGGTGA
TGGAGCAGTTCCTGACCATCCTGCCCCCGGAGATCCAGGCTCGGGTCAGGCATCGATGTCCAATGAGCAG
CAAGGAGATTGTGACCCTCGTGGAAGATTTTCACAGAGCATCCAAGAAACCAAAGCAGTGGGTGGCCGTT
TGTATGCAGGGGCAAAAGGTGCTCTTGGAGAAAACTGGATCTCAGCTTGGAGAACAGGAACTGCCAGACT
TTCAACCGCAGACTCCTAGGAGAGATCTCAGGGAGAGCTCTCCAGCAGAGCCTTCCCAGGCAGGAGCTTA
TGACCGGCTGAGCCCCCATCATTGGGAGAAATCCCCACTCCTCCAAGAACCAACCCCCAAATTGGCTGGG
ACAGAGGCCCCCAGAATGAGAAGTGACAACAAGGAAAATCCACAACAGGAAGGGGCTAAAGGAGCAAAGC
CATGTGCAGTGTCAGCTGGCAGATCCAAAGGGAATGGTCTGCAGAATCCTGAACCAAGAGGGGCAAATAT
GAGTGAACCTCGGTTGTCACGGAGGCAGGTCAGCTCCCCAAATGCTCAAAAGCCATTTGCTCACTACCAG
AGACATTGCAGGGTGGAATACATCAGCAGCCCCCTAAAAAGCCACCCACTGAGAGAGCTAAAGAAAAGCA
AAGGAGGTAAACGGAGTCTGAGCAACCGTTTGCAACATCTTGGTCACCAGCCCACCCGCTCAGCAAAGAA
ACCCTACAAATGTGATGACTGTGGGAAAAGCTTCACGTGGAATTCAGAGCTGAAGAGACACAAGAGAGTC
CACACAGGAGAGAGACCCTACACGTGCGGAGAGTGTGGAAACTGCTTTGGGCGGCAGTCAACCCTGAAGC
TGCACCAGAGGATCCACACTGGAGAGAAGCCATACCAGTGTGGCCAGTGTGGGAAAAGCTTTCGCCAGAG
CTCAAACCTTCACCAGCATCACCGACTTCACCATGGGGACTAGTAATGAACTAGTCCGTAACTTGAAAGT
ATTTCGATTTCTTGGCTTTATATATCTTGTGGAAAGGACGAACCATGGGACGGTCTTTCACGTGA
