>Addgene plasmid #143296 | TFORF1575 | depositor partial sequence | sequence record 282027 | Barcode
ACCATGGGACGGTCTTTCACGTGA
